>Addgene plasmid #144596 | TFORF3120 | addgene full sequence | sequence record 404297 | Addgene NGS Result
TTAATGTAGTCTTATGCAATACTCTTGTAGTCTTGCAACATGGTAACGATGAGTTAGCAACATGCCTTAC
AAGGAGAGAAAAAGCACCGTGCATGCCGATTGGTGGAAGTAAGGTGGTACGATCGTGCCTTATTAGGAAG
GCAACAGACGGGTCTGACATGGATTGGACGAACCACTGAATTGCCGCATTGCAGAGATATTGTATTTAAG
TGCCTAGCTCGATACATAAACGGGTCTCTCTGGTTAGACCAGATCTGAGCCTGGGAGCTCTCTGGCTAAC
TAGGGAACCCACTGCTTAAGCCTCAATAAAGCTTGCCTTGAGTGCTTCAAGTAGTGTGTGCCCGTCTGTT
GTGTGACTCTGGTAACTAGAGATCCCTCAGACCCTTTTAGTCAGTGTGGAAAATCTCTAGCAGTGGCGCC
CGAACAGGGACTTGAAAGCGAAAGGGAAACCAGAGGAGCTCTCTCGACGCAGGACTCGGCTTGCTGAAGC
GCGCACGGCAAGAGGCGAGGGGCGGCGACTGGTGAGTACGCCAAAAATTTTGACTAGCGGAGGCTAGAAG
GAGAGAGATGGGTGCGAGAGCGTCAGTATTAAGCGGGGGAGAATTAGATCGCGATGGGAAAAAATTCGGT
TAAGGCCAGGGGGAAAGAAAAAATATAAATTAAAACATATAGTATGGGCAAGCAGGGAGCTAGAACGATT
CGCAGTTAATCCTGGCCTGTTAGAAACATCAGAAGGCTGTAGACAAATACTGGGACAGCTACAACCATCC
CTTCAGACAGGATCAGAAGAACTTAGATCATTATATAATACAGTAGCAACCCTCTATTGTGTGCATCAAA
GGATAGAGATAAAAGACACCAAGGAAGCTTTAGACAAGATAGAGGAAGAGCAAAACAAAAGTAAGACCAC
CGCACAGCAAGCGGCCGCTGATCTTCAGACCTGGAGGAGGAGATATGAGGGACAATTGGAGAAGTGAATT
ATATAAATATAAAGTAGTAAAAATTGAACCATTAGGAGTAGCACCCACCAAGGCAAAGAGAAGAGTGGTG
CAGAGAGAAAAAAGAGCAGTGGGAATAGGAGCTTTGTTCCTTGGGTTCTTGGGAGCAGCAGGAAGCACTA
TGGGCGCAGCGTCAATGACGCTGACGGTACAGGCCAGACAATTATTGTCTGGTATAGTGCAGCAGCAGAA
CAATTTGCTGAGGGCTATTGAGGCGCAACAGCATCTGTTGCAACTCACAGTCTGGGGCATCAAGCAGCTC
CAGGCAAGAATCCTGGCTGTGGAAAGATACCTAAAGGATCAACAGCTCCTGGGGATTTGGGGTTGCTCTG
GAAAACTCATTTGCACCACTGCTGTGCCTTGGAATGCTAGTTGGAGTAATAAATCTCTGGAACAGATTTG
GAATCACACGACCTGGATGGAGTGGGACAGAGAAATTAACAATTACACAAGCTTAATACACTCCTTAATT
GAAGAATCGCAAAACCAGCAAGAAAAGAATGAACAAGAATTATTGGAATTAGATAAATGGGCAAGTTTGT
GGAATTGGTTTAACATAACAAATTGGCTGTGGTATATAAAATTATTCATAATGATAGTAGGAGGCTTGGT
AGGTTTAAGAATAGTTTTTGCTGTACTTTCTATAGTGAATAGAGTTAGGCAGGGATATTCACCATTATCG
TTTCAGACCCACCTCCCAACCCCGAGGGGACCCATGCATTGCATCTCAATTAGTCAGCAACCAGGTGTGG
AAAGTCCCCAGGCTCCCCAGCAGGCAGAAGTATGCAAAGCATGCGTCTCAATTAGTCAGCAACCATAGTC
CCGCCCCTAACTCCGCCCATCCCGCCCCTAACTCCGCCCAGTTCCGCCCATTCTCCGCCCCATGGCTGAC
TAATTTTTTTTATTTATGCAGAGGCCGAGGCCGCCTCGGCCTCTGAGCTATTCCAGAAGTAGTGAGGAGG
CTTTTTTGGAGGCCTAGGCTTTTGCAAAAAGCTTTCTAGAGGTACCACCGGAGCTTACCATGACCGAGTA
CAAGCCCACGGTGCGCCTCGCCACCCGCGACGACGTCCCCAGGGCCGTACGCACCCTCGCCGCCGCGTTC
GCCGACTACCCCGCCACGCGCCACACCGTCGATCCGGACCGCCACATCGAGCGGGTCACCGAGCTGCAAG
AACTCTTCCTCACGCGCGTCGGGCTCGACATCGGCAAGGTGTGGGTCGCGGACGACGGCGCCGCCGTGGC
GGTCTGGACCACGCCGGAGAGCGTCGAAGCGGGGGCGGTGTTCGCCGAGATCGGCCCGCGCATGGCCGAG
TTGAGCGGTTCCCGGCTGGCCGCGCAGCAACAGATGGAAGGCCTCCTGGCGCCGCACCGGCCCAAGGAGC
CCGCGTGGTTCCTGGCCACCGTCGGCGTCTCGCCCGACCACCAGGGCAAGGGTCTGGGCAGCGCCGTCGT
GCTCCCCGGAGTGGAGGCGGCCGAGCGCGCCGGGGTGCCCGCCTTCCTGGAGACCTCCGCGCCCCGCAAC
CTCCCCTTCTACGAGCGGCTCGGCTTCACCGTCACCGCCGACGTCGAGGTGCCCGAAGGACCGCGCACCT
GGTGCATGACCCGCAAGCCCGGTGCCAGTTAACGAATTCTAGATCTTGAGACAAATGGCAGTATTCATCC
ACAATTTTAAAAGAAAAGGGGGGATTGGGGGGTACAGTGCAGGGGAAAGAATAGTAGACATAATAGCAAC
AGACATACAAACTAAAGAATTACAAAAACAAATTACAAAAATTCAAAATTTTCGGGTTTATTACAGGGAC
AGCAGAGATCCACTTTGGCGCCGGCTCGAGGCCTGCAGGTGCAAAGATGGATAAAGTTTTAAACAGAGAG
GAATCTTTGCAGCTAATGGACCTTCTAGGTCTTGAAAGGAGTGGGAATTGGCTCCGGTGCCCGTCAGTGG
GCAGAGCGCACATCGCCCACAGTCCCCGAGAAGTTGGGGGGAGGGGTCGGCAATTGAACCGGTGCCTAGA
GAAGGTGGCGCGGGGTAAACTGGGAAAGTGATGTCGTGTACTGGCTCCGCCTTTTTCCCGAGGGTGGGGG
AGAACCGTATATAAGTGCAGTAGTCGCCGTGAACGTTCTTTTTCGCAACGGGTTTGCCGCCAGAACACAG
GTAAGTGCCGTGTGTGGTTCCCGCGGGCCTGGCCTCTTTACGGGTTATGGCCCTTGCGTGCCTTGAATTA
CTTCCACCTGGCTGCAGTACGTGATTCTTGATCCCGAGCTTCGGGTTGGAAGTGGGTGGGAGAGTTCGAG
GCCTTGCGCTTAAGGAGCCCCTTCGCCTCGTGCTTGAGTTGAGGCCTGGCCTGGGCGCTGGGGCCGCCGC
GTGCGAATCTGGTGGCACCTTCGCGCCTGTCTCGCTGCTTTCGATAAGTCTCTAGCCATTTAAAATTTTT
GATGACCTGCTGCGACGCTTTTTTTCTGGCAAGATAGTCTTGTAAATGCGGGCCAAGATCTGCACACTGG
TATTTCGGTTTTTGGGGCCGCGGGCGGCGACGGGGCCCGTGCGTCCCAGCGCACATGTTCGGCGAGGCGG
GGCCTGCGAGCGCGGCCACCGAGAATCGGACGGGGGTAGTCTCAAGCTGGCCGGCCTGCTCTGGTGCCTG
GCCTCGCGCCGCCGTGTATCGCCCCGCCCTGGGCGGCAAGGCTGGCCCGGTCGGCACCAGTTGCGTGAGC
GGAAAGATGGCCGCTTCCCGGCCCTGCTGCAGGGAGCTCAAAATGGAGGACGCGGCGCTCGGGAGAGCGG
GCGGGTGAGTCACCCACACAAAGGAAAAGGGCCTTTCCGTCCTCAGCCGTCGCTTCATGTGACTCCACGG
AGTACCGGGCGCCGTCCAGGCACCTCGATTAGTTCTCGAGCTTTTGGAGTACGTCGTCTTTAGGTTGGGG
GGAGGGGTTTTATGCGATGGAGTTTCCCCACACTGAGTGGGTGGAGACTGAAGTTAGGCCAGCTTGGCAC
TTGATGTAATTCTCCTTGGAATTTGCCCTTTTTGAGTTTGGATCTTGGTTCATTCTCAAGCCTCAGACAG
TGGTTCAAAGTTTTTTTCTTCCATTTCAGGTGTCGTGAGGCTAGCATCGATTGATCAACAAGTTTGTACA
AAAAAGTTGGCACCATGGCGCAGGCGATCTTTGAGGCCCTGGAGGGAATGGACAATCAGACCGTTCTGGC
TGTCCAGTCATTATTGGATGGCCAAGGAGCAGTCCCTGATCCGACAGGCCAGAGTGTCAATGCGCCCCCT
GCTATCCAGCCATTGGATGACGAGGATGTATTTCTCTGCGGGAAGTGTAAGAAGCAATTCAACTCGCTGC
CAGCGTTTATGACCCACAAGCGGGAACAGTGCCAGGGGAATGCCCCCGCCCTGGCCACAGTCTCACTGGC
CACCAACAGCATCTACCCACCTTCGGCAGCACCCACAGCGGTCCAGCAGGCCCCAACTCCTGCCAATCGC
CAGATCTCCACATACATCACAGTGCCCCCGTCCCCACTGATCCAGACCCTGGTGCAGGGGAACATCTTGG
TGAGCGATGATGTGCTCATGTCTGCCATGTCAGCCTTCACATCCCTGGACCAGCCCATGCCCCAGGGCCC
CCCACCTGTGCAGAGCAGCCTGAACATGCATTCCGTGCCCAGCTACCTCACCCAGCCTCCACCTCCTCCT
CCACCTCCTCCACCACTGCCCCCACCGCCACCACCTCAGCCTCCACCACCTCCACCCCAGAGCCTGGGCC
CCCCTGGGCGTCCCAACCCTGGTGGGAACGGTGTGGTGGAGGTGTACAGTGCTGCTGCGCCCCTGGCTGG
GAGTGGAACGGTGGAGATCCAGGCACTGGGGATGCAGCCCTACCCACCCCTAGAGGTGCCAAACCAGTGT
GTGGAGCCTCCAGTATATCCCACCCCCACAGTGTACAGCCCTGGCAAACAGGGATTCAAACCCAAAGGAC
CAAACCCCGCCGCCCCCATGACCAGCGCCACCGGGGGCACGGTGGCCACCTTTGACTCTCCAGCAACGCT
GAAGACCCGACGAGCTAAAGGTGCCAGGGGACTCCCGGAAGCTGCAGGGAAGCCAAAGGCTCAGAAACTC
AAGTGCTCATACTGTGACAAGTCATTCACCAAAAACTTTGACCTGCAGCAGCACATCCGAAGCCACACCG
GTGAGAAGCCCTTCCAGTGCATTGCATGTGGCCGTGCCTTTGCCCAGAAGTCTAATGTTAAGAAACACAT
GCAGACCCACAAGGTGTGGCCTCCAGGACACAGTGGTGGCACCGTGTCTCGAAACTCTGTGACCGTACAG
GTCATGGCCCTGAACCCCAGCAGGCAGGAGGACGAGGAAAGCACAGGGTTGGGCCAGCCCCTGCCGGGTG
CGCCACAGCCCCAGGCCTTGTCCACAGCTGGTGAGGAAGAGGGGGACAAGCCGGAGTCCAAGCAGGTGGT
CCTCATCGACAGCTCCTACCTGTGCCAATTCTGCCCCAGCAAATTCAGCACCTACTTCCAGCTCAAGTCT
CACATGACCCAGCATAAGAATGAGCAGGTGTACAAGTGTGTGGTCAAAAGCTGTGCCCAGACGTTCCCAA
AGCTCGACACATTTCTGGAGCACATCAAGAGCCACCAGGAGGAGCTGAGCTACCGCTGCCACCTCTGCGG
CAAGGACTTCCCCTCGCTGTACGACCTGGGCGTGCACCAGTACTCCCACAGCCTCCTGCCACAGCACAGC
CCCAAGAAGGACAATGCCGTCTACAAGTGTGTCAAATGTGTCAACAAATACTCCACCCCTGAGGCCCTGG
AGCACCACCTGCAGACCGCCACTCACAACTTCCCCTGCCCACACTGCCAGAAGGTGTTTCCTTGTGAACG
CTACCTGCGGCGTCATCTGCCCACCCACGGCAGCGGGGGCAGGTTCAAGTGCCAAGTGTGCAAGAAGTTC
TTCCGGCGGGAGCATTATCTCAAACTGCATGCTCACATCCACTCGGGTGAGAAGCCCTACAAATGCTCAG
TGTGCGAGTCTGCGTTCAACCGCAAGGACAAACTGAAGAGACACATGTTGATCCACGAGCCCTTCAAGAA
ATACAAATGCCCTTTCTCGACGCACACAGGCTGCAGTAAGGAGTTCAACCGGCCGGACAAGCTGAAGGCC
CACATCCTCTCCCACTCTGGCATGAAGCTCCACAAATGCGCCCTGTGCAGCAAGTCCTTCAGCCGCCGTG
CCCACCTCGCCGAGCATCAGCGCGCCCACACGGGCAACTACAAGTTCCGCTGTGCTGGCTGCGCCAAGGG
CTTTTCCCGCCACAAATACCTCAAAGATCACCGCTGTCGTCTCGGCCCCCAAAAGGACAAGGACCTGCAA
ACCCGGCGGCCCCCCCAGAGGAGGGCAGCCCCCCGCAGTTGCGGCAGTGGTGGGCGCAAGGTGCTGACCC
CCTTGCCTGACCCGCTGGGGCTGGAGGAGCTGAAGGACACAGGGGCTGGGCTGGTGCCCGAGGCTGTCCC
CGGCAAGCCGCCCTTCGCAGAGCCGGACGCGGTGCTGTCCATCGTTGTGGGTGGTGCGGTGGGCGCGGAA
ACTGAGCTGGTGGTACCTGGACACGCTGAGGGGCTGGGCTCCAACCTGGCTCTGGCGGAGCTGCAGGCCG
GGGCCGAGGGCCCATGTGCCATGCTCGCTGTGCCCGTCTACATCCAGGCCTCCGAGTTGCCAACTTTCTT
GTACAAAGTGGTTGATATCGGTAAGCCTATCCCTAACCCTCTCCTCGGTCTCGATTCTACGTAGTAATGA
ACTAGTCCGTAACTTGAAAGTATTTCGATTTCTTGGCTTTATATATCTTGTGGAAAGGACGATTCCAGGA
TAGGGGCGCACGCTCCACGCGTTAAGTCGACAATCAACCTCTGGATTACAAAATTTGTGAAAGATTGACT
GGTATTCTTAACTATGTTGCTCCTTTTACGCTATGTGGATACGCTGCTTTAATGCCTTTGTATCATGCTA
TTGCTTCCCGTATGGCTTTCATTTTCTCCTCCTTGTATAAATCCTGGTTGCTGTCTCTTTATGAGGAGTT
GTGGCCCGTTGTCAGGCAACGTGGCGTGGTGTGCACTGTGTTTGCTGACGCAACCCCCACTGGTTGGGGC
ATTGCCACCACCTGTCAGCTCCTTTCCGGGACTTTCGCTTTCCCCCTCCCTATTGCCACGGCGGAACTCA
TCGCCGCCTGCCTTGCCCGCTGCTGGACAGGGGCTCGGCTGTTGGGCACTGACAATTCCGTGGTGTTGTC
GGGGAAATCATCGTCCTTTCCTTGGCTGCTCGCCTGTGTTGCCACCTGGATTCTGCGCGGGACGTCCTTC
TGCTACGTCCCTTCGGCCCTCAATCCAGCGGACCTTCCTTCCCGCGGCCTGCTGCCGGCTCTGCGGCCTC
TTCCGCGTCTTCGCCTTCGCCCTCAGACGAGTCGGATCTCCCTTTGGGCCGCCTCCCCGCGTCGACTTTA
AGACCAATGACTTACAAGGCAGCTGTAGATCTTAGCCACTTTTTAAAAGAAAAGGGGGGACTGGAAGGGC
TAATTCACTCCCAACGAAGACAAGATCTGCTTTTTGCTTGTACTGGGTCTCTCTGGTTAGACCAGATCTG
AGCCTGGGAGCTCTCTGGCTAACTAGGGAACCCACTGCTTAAGCCTCAATAAAGCTTGCCTTGAGTGCTT
CAAGTAGTGTGTGCCCGTCTGTTGTGTGACTCTGGTAACTAGAGATCCCTCAGACCCTTTTAGTCAGTGT
GGAAAATCTCTAGCAGTACGTATAGTAGTTCATGTCATCTTATTATTCAGTATTTATAACTTGCAAAGAA
ATGAATATCAGAGAGTGAGAGGAACTTGTTTATTGCAGCTTATAATGGTTACAAATAAAGCAATAGCATC
ACAAATTTCACAAATAAAGCATTTTTTTCACTGCATTCTAGTTGTGGTTTGTCCAAACTCATCAATGTAT
CTTATCATGTCTGGCTCTAGCTATCCCGCCCCTAACTCCGCCCATCCCGCCCCTAACTCCGCCCAGTTCC
GCCCATTCTCCGCCCCATGGCTGACTAATTTTTTTTATTTATGCAGAGGCCGAGGCCGCCTCGGCCTCTG
AGCTATTCCAGAAGTAGTGAGGAGGCTTTTTTGGAGGCCTAGGGACGTACCCAATTCGCCCTATAGTGAG
TCGTATTACGCGCGCTCACTGGCCGTCGTTTTACAACGTCGTGACTGGGAAAACCCTGGCGTTACCCAAC
TTAATCGCCTTGCAGCACATCCCCCTTTCGCCAGCTGGCGTAATAGCGAAGAGGCCCGCACCGATCGCCC
TTCCCAACAGTTGCGCAGCCTGAATGGCGAATGGG
[124 nt withheld, positions 8366-8489]
C
[91 nt withheld, positions 8491-8581]
A
[49 nt withheld, positions 8583-8631]
CCTTTGACGTTGGAGTCCACGTTCTTT
[37 nt withheld, positions 8659-8695]
ACCCTATCTCGGTCTATTCTTTTGATTTATAAGGGATTTTGCCGATTTCGGCCTATTGGTTAAAAAATGA
GCTGATTTAACAAAAATTTAACGCGAATTTTAACAAAATATTAACGCTTACAATTTAGGTGGCACTTTTC
GGGGAAATGTGCGCGGAACCCCTATTTGTTTATTTTTCTAAATACATTCAAATATGTATCCGCTCATGAG
ACAATAACCCTGATAAATGCTTCAATAATATTGAAAAAGGAAGAGTATGAGTATTCAACATTTCCGTGTC
GCCCTTATTCCCTTTTTTGCGGCATTTTGCCTTCCTGTTTTTGCTCACCCAGAAACGCTGGTGAAAGTAA
AAGATGCTGAAGATCAGTTGGGTGCACGAGTGGGTTACATCGAACTGGATCTCAACAGCGGTAAGATCCT
TGAGAGTTTTCGCCCCGAAGAACGTTTTCCAATGATGAGCACTTTTAAAGTTCTGCTATGTGGCGCGGTA
TTATCCCGTATTGACGCCGGGCAAGAGCAACTCGGTCGCCGCATACACTATTCTCAGAATGACTTGGTTG
AGTACTCACCAGTCACAGAAAAGCATCTTACGGATGGCATGACAGTAAGAGAATTATGCAGTGCTGCCAT
AACCATGAGTGATAACACTGCGGCCAACTTACTTCTGACAACGATCGGAGGACCGAAGGAGCTAACCGCT
TTTTTGCACAACATGGGGGATCATGTAACTCGCCTTGATCGTTGGGAACCGGAGCTGAATGAAGCCATAC
CAAACGACGAGCGTGACACCACGATGCCTGTAGCAATGGCAACAACGTTGCGCAAACTATTAACTGGCGA
ACTACTTACTCTAGCTTCCCGGCAACAATTAATAGACTGGATGGAGGCGGATAAAGTTGCAGGACCACTT
CTGCGCTCGGCCCTTCCGGCTGGCTGGTTTATTGCTGATAAATCTGGAGCCGGTGAGCGTGGGTCTCGCG
GTATCATTGCAGCACTGGGGCCAGATGGTAAGCCCTCCCGTATCGTAGTTATCTACACGACGGGGAGTCA
GGCAACTATGGATGAACGAAATAGACAGATCGCTGAGATAGGTGCCTCACTGATTAAGCATTGGTAACTG
TCAGACCAAGTTTACTCATATATACTTTAGATTGATTTAAAACTTCATTTTTAATTTAAAAGGATCTAGG
TGAAGATCCTTTTTGATAATCTCATGACCAAAATCCCTTAACGTGAGTTTTCGTTCCACTGAGCGTCAGA
CCCCGTAGAAAAGATCAAAGGATCTTCTTGAGATCCTTTTTTTCTGCGCGTAATCTGCTGCTTGCAAACA
AAAAAACCACCGCTACCAGCGGTGGTTTGTTTGCCGGATCAAGAGCTACCAACTCTTTTTCCGAAGGTAA
CTGGCTTCAGCAGAGCGCAGATACCAAATACTGTTCTTCTAGTGTAGCCGTAGTTAGGCCACCACTTCAA
GAACTCTGTAGCACCGCCTACATACCTCGCTCTGCTAATCCTGTTACCAGTGGCTGCTGCCAGTGGCGAT
AAGTCGTGTCTTACCGGGTTGGACTCAAGACGATAGTTACCGGATAAGGCGCAGCGGTCGGGCTGAACGG
GGGGTTCGTGCACACAGCCCAGCTTGGAGCGAACGACCTACACCGAACTGAGATACCTACAGCGTGAGCT
ATGAGAAAGCGCCACGCTTCCCGAAGGGAGAAAGGCGGACAGGTATCCGGTAAGCGGCAGGGTCGGAACA
GGAGAGCGCACGAGGGAGCTTCCAGGGGGAAACGCCTGGTATCTTTATAGTCCTGTCGGGTTTCGCCACC
TCTGACTTGAGCGTCGATTTTTGTGATGCTCGTCAGGGGGGCGGAGCCTATGGAAAAACGCCAGCAACGC
GGCCTTTTTACGGTTCCTGGCCTTTTGCTGGCCTTTTGCTCACATGTTCTTTCCTGCGTTATCCCCTGAT
TCTGTGGATAACCGTATTACCGCCTTTGAGTGAGCTGATACCGCTCGCCGCAGCCGAACGACCGAGCGCA
GCGAGTCAGTGAGCGAGGAAGCGGAAGAGCGCCCAATACGCAAACCGCCTCTCCCCGCGCGTTGGCCGAT
TCATTAATGCAGCTGGCACGACAGGTTTCCCGACTGGAAAGCGGGCAGTGAGCGCAACGCAATTAATGTG
AGTTAGCTCACTCATTAGGCACCCCAGGCTTTACACTTTATGCTTCCGGCTCGTATGTTGTGTGGAATTG
TGAGCGGATAACAATTTCACACAGGAAACAGCTATGACCATGATTACGCCAAGCGCGCAATTAACCCTCA
CTAAAGGGAACAAAAGCTGGAGCTGCAAGC
Features (pLannotate 1.2.2; 34 found; start..end, strand, type, name):
      5..231     +  promoter       RSV promoter: Rous sarcoma virus enhancer/promoter
    232..412     +  LTR            5' LTR (truncated): truncated 5' long terminal repeat (LTR) from HIV-1
    459..584     +  misc_feature   HIV-1 Ψ: packaging signal of human immunodeficiency virus type 1
    568..931     +  CDS            HIV-1 gag (fragment): gag protein from human immunodeficiency virus 1; gag
   1077..1310    +  misc_feature   RRE: The Rev response element (RRE) of HIV-1 allows for Rev-dependent mRNA export from the nucleus to the cytoplasm.
   1687..1713    +  CDS            Rev (fragment): human immunodeficiency virus 1 (HIV-1) Rev protein; rev; enhances nuclear export of unspliced and incompletely spliced viral mRNAs
   1720..1743    +  promoter       SV40 promoter (fragment): SV40 early promoter
   1744..1815    +  promoter       SV40 promoter (fragment): SV40 enhancer and early promoter
   1839..1974    +  rep_origin     SV40 ori: SV40 origin of replication
   2020..2616    +  CDS            PuroR (fragment): puromycin N-acetyltransferase; pac from Streptomyces; confers resistance to puromycin
   2665..2782    +  misc_feature   cPPT/CTS: central polypurine tract and central termination sequence of HIV-1
   2847..2913    +  CDS            small t antigen (fragment): SV40 (simian virus 40) small t antigen
   2920..4098    +  promoter       EF-1α promoter: strong constitutive promoter for human elongation factor EF-1α
   4119..4136    +  protein_bind   attB1 (fragment): mutant version of attB; core recombination site for the Gateway® BP reaction BP Clonase™
   4145..6706    +  CDS            ZNF341: ZN341_HUMAN - Experimental evidence at protein level: Swiss-Prot protein existence level 1. Transcriptional activator of STAT3 involved in the regulation of immune homeostasis. Also able to activate STAT1 transcription. From Homo sapiens (Human).
   6714..6731    -  protein_bind   attB2 (fragment): mutant version of attB; core recombination site for the Gateway® BP reaction BP Clonase™
   6740..6781    +  CDS            V5 tag: epitope tag from simian virus 5
   6797..6850    +  promoter       U6 promoter (fragment): RNA polymerase III promoter for human U6 snRNA
   6892..7480    +  misc_feature   WPRE: woodchuck hepatitis virus posttranscriptional regulatory element
   7531..7550    +  misc_feature   cPPT/CTS (fragment): central polypurine tract and central termination sequence of HIV-1
   7552..7785    +  LTR            3' LTR (ΔU3): self-inactivating 3' long terminal repeat (LTR) from HIV-1
   7863..7984    +  polyA_signal   SV40 poly(A) signal: SV40 polyadenylation signal
   8024..8159    +  rep_origin     SV40 ori: SV40 origin of replication
   8180..8198    -  promoter       T7 promoter: promoter for bacteriophage T7 RNA polymerase
   8206..8361    +  CDS            lacZα (fragment): LacZα fragment of β-galactosidase; lacZ fragment
   8366..8794    +  rep_origin     f1 ori (sequence partly withheld): f1 bacteriophage origin of replication; arrow indicates direction of (+) strand synthesis
   8847..8951    +  promoter       AmpR promoter: bla
   8952..9812    +  CDS            AmpR: β-lactamase; bla; confers resistance to ampicillin, carbenicillin, and related antibiotics
   9983..10571   +  rep_origin     ori: high-copy-number ColE1/pMB1/pBR322/pUC origin of replication
  10754..10846   +  CDS            lacI (fragment): lac repressor; lacI; The lac repressor binds to the lac operator to inhibit transcription in E. coli. This inhibition can be relieved by adding lactose or isopropyl-β-D-thiogalactopyranoside (IPTG).
  10859..10880   +  protein_bind   CAP binding site: CAP binding activates transcription in the presence of cAMP. E. coli catabolite activator protein
  10895..10925   +  promoter       lac promoter: promoter for the E. coli lac operon
  10929..10951   +  protein_bind   lac operator (fragment): The lac repressor binds to the lac operator to inhibit transcription in E. coli. This inhibition can be relieved by adding lactose or isopropyl-β-D-thiogalactopyranoside (IPTG). lac repressor encoded by lacI
  10994..11012   +  promoter       T3 promoter: promoter for bacteriophage T3 RNA polymerase
