[The description below was written by a language model from this plasmid's Addgene catalogue record and pLannotate feature annotations shown in this document.]
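Description:
TFORF3120 is a lentiviral mammalian expression plasmid built on the pLX_TRC317 backbone, carrying the human transcription factor ZNF341 as one member of a barcoded ORF collection. It is propagated in E. coli through a high-copy ColE1/pUC-type origin with ampicillin selection (AmpR), and it also retains an f1 origin and remnants of a lac/lacZα cloning region flanked by T7 and T3 promoters. The viral portion has a third-generation, self-inactivating layout. An RSV promoter drives a truncated HIV-1 5' LTR, followed by the Ψ packaging signal with a gag fragment, the RRE for Rev-dependent export, a cPPT/CTS element, and a ΔU3 3' LTR with a downstream SV40 polyadenylation signal. The repeated LTR sequences probably explain the depositor's note about possible plasmid recombination.

Two expression units lie between the LTRs. An SV40 early promoter/origin region drives puromycin N-acetyltransferase, allowing selection of transduced cells. Downstream, the strong constitutive EF-1α promoter drives the ZNF341 ORF, which was inserted by Gateway cloning and is therefore bracketed by attB1 and attB2 sites. The ORF is followed by a C-terminal V5 epitope tag for detection. A WPRE after the cassette enhances transcript stability and expression. According to the feature annotation, ZNF341 is a transcriptional activator of STAT3, and also of STAT1, involved in immune homeostasis.

The record states that each construct in the collection carries a unique 24-bp barcode, though this element is not annotated in the feature table. The barcode identifies the overexpressed transcription factor in pooled screens, and the associated publication concerns directed differentiation.
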