Addgene plasmid #144596: TFORF3120
Purpose: Lentiviral vector for overexpressing transcription factor ORFs with unique 24-bp barcodes. Barcodes facilitate identification of transcription factors in pooled screens.
Depositing lab: Feng Zhang. Depositing organization: Broad Institute. Publication: A transcription factor atlas of directed differentiation. Joung J, Ma S, Tay T, Geiger-Schuller KR, Kirchgatterer PC, Verdine VK, Guo B, Arias-Garcia MA, Allen WE, Singh A, Kuksenko O, Abudayyeh OO, Gootenberg JS, Fu Z, Macrae RK, Buenrostro JD, Regev A, Zhang F. Cell. 2023 Jan 5;186(1):209-229.e26. doi: 10.1016/j.cell.2022.11.026. PubMed 36608654.
Backbone
  Vector backbone: pLX_TRC317
  Backbone manufacturer: Broad Institute Genetic Perturbation Platform
  Backbone size w/o insert (bp): 8264
  Vector type: Mammalian Expression, Lentiviral
  Selectable markers: Puromycin
Growth in bacteria
  Bacterial resistance: Ampicillin, 100 μg/mL
  Growth temperature: 37°C
  Growth strain: NEB Stable
  Copy number: High Copy
Gene/Insert
  Gene/Insert name: ZNF341
  Species: H. sapiens (human)
  Insert size (bp): 2771
  Entrez Gene: ZNF341
  Promoter: EF1a
  Tag / fusion protein: V5 (C terminal on insert)
  Cloning method: Gateway Cloning
  Sequencing primers: 5′ GGGTGGAGACTGAAGTTAGGCCAG; 3′ CACATAGCGTAAAAGGAGCAACATAG
Resource information
  A portion of this plasmid was derived from a plasmid made by: Broad Institute Genetic Perturbation Platform
Terms and licenses: Academic/Nonprofit Terms; Industry Terms: Not Available to Industry
Depositor comments: NM_001282933.1 Please test multiple small colonies in case of plasmid recombination. To make this collection available in a timely manner, a portion of this collection was not fully sequenced by Addgene. If an Addgene verified full plasmid sequence is not available, please contact us prior to placing an order to request the full sequence.
How to cite: TFORF3120 was a gift from Feng Zhang (Addgene plasmid # 144596 ; http://n2t.net/addgene:144596 ; RRID:Addgene_144596)
