>Addgene plasmid #144596 | TFORF3120 | depositor partial sequence | sequence record 285903 | Insert
ATCGATTGATCAACAAGTTTGTACAAAAAAGTTGGCACCATGGCGCAGGCGATCTTTGAGGCCCTGGAGG
GAATGGACAATCAGACCGTTCTGGCTGTCCAGTCATTATTGGATGGCCAAGGAGCAGTCCCTGATCCGAC
AGGCCAGAGTGTCAATGCGCCCCCTGCTATCCAGCCATTGGATGACGAGGATGTATTTCTCTGCGGGAAG
TGTAAGAAGCAATTCAACTCGCTGCCAGCGTTTATGACCCACAAGCGGGAACAGTGCCAGGGGAATGCCC
CCGCCCTGGCCACAGTCTCACTGGCCACCAACAGCATCTACCCACCTTCGGCAGCACCCACAGCGGTCCA
GCAGGCCCCAACTCCTGCCAATCGCCAGATCTCCACATACATCACAGTGCCCCCGTCCCCACTGATCCAG
ACCCTGGTGCAGGGGAACATCTTGGTGAGCGATGATGTGCTCATGTCTGCCATGTCAGCCTTCACATCCC
TGGACCAGCCCATGCCCCAGGGCCCCCCACCTGTGCAGAGCAGCCTGAACATGCATTCCGTGCCCAGCTA
CCTCACCCAGCCTCCACCTCCTCCTCCACCTCCTCCACCACTGCCCCCACCGCCACCACCTCAGCCTCCA
CCACCTCCACCCCAGAGCCTGGGCCCCCCTGGGCGTCCCAACCCTGGTGGGAACGGTGTGGTGGAGGTGT
ACAGTGCTGCTGCGCCCCTGGCTGGGAGTGGAACGGTGGAGATCCAGGCACTGGGGATGCAGCCCTACCC
ACCCCTAGAGGTGCCAAACCAGTGTGTGGAGCCTCCAGTATATCCCACCCCCACAGTGTACAGCCCTGGC
AAACAGGGATTCAAACCCAAAGGACCAAACCCCGCCGCCCCCATGACCAGCGCCACCGGGGGCACGGTGG
CCACCTTTGACTCTCCAGCAACGCTGAAGACCCGACGAGCTAAAGGTGCCAGGGGACTCCCGGAAGCTGC
AGGGAAGCCAAAGGCTCAGAAACTCAAGTGCTCATACTGTGACAAGTCATTCACCAAAAACTTTGACCTG
CAGCAGCACATCCGAAGCCACACCGGTGAGAAGCCCTTCCAGTGCATTGCATGTGGCCGTGCCTTTGCCC
AGAAGTCTAATGTTAAGAAACACATGCAGACCCACAAGGTGTGGCCTCCAGGACACAGTGGTGGCACCGT
GTCTCGAAACTCTGTGACCGTACAGGTCATGGCCCTGAACCCCAGCAGGCAGGAGGACGAGGAAAGCACA
GGGTTGGGCCAGCCCCTGCCGGGTGCGCCACAGCCCCAGGCCTTGTCCACAGCTGGTGAGGAAGAGGGGG
ACAAGCCGGAGTCCAAGCAGGTGGTCCTCATCGACAGCTCCTACCTGTGCCAATTCTGCCCCAGCAAATT
CAGCACCTACTTCCAGCTCAAGTCTCACATGACCCAGCATAAGAATGAGCAGGTGTACAAGTGTGTGGTC
AAAAGCTGTGCCCAGACGTTCCCAAAGCTCGACACATTTCTGGAGCACATCAAGAGCCACCAGGAGGAGC
TGAGCTACCGCTGCCACCTCTGCGGCAAGGACTTCCCCTCGCTGTACGACCTGGGCGTGCACCAGTACTC
CCACAGCCTCCTGCCACAGCACAGCCCCAAGAAGGACAATGCCGTCTACAAGTGTGTCAAATGTGTCAAC
AAATACTCCACCCCTGAGGCCCTGGAGCACCACCTGCAGACCGCCACTCACAACTTCCCCTGCCCACACT
GCCAGAAGGTGTTTCCTTGTGAACGCTACCTGCGGCGTCATCTGCCCACCCACGGCAGCGGGGGCAGGTT
CAAGTGCCAAGTGTGCAAGAAGTTCTTCCGGCGGGAGCATTATCTCAAACTGCATGCTCACATCCACTCG
GGTGAGAAGCCCTACAAATGCTCAGTGTGCGAGTCTGCGTTCAACCGCAAGGACAAACTGAAGAGACACA
TGTTGATCCACGAGCCCTTCAAGAAATACAAATGCCCTTTCTCGACGCACACAGGCTGCAGTAAGGAGTT
CAACCGGCCGGACAAGCTGAAGGCCCACATCCTCTCCCACTCTGGCATGAAGCTCCACAAATGCGCCCTG
TGCAGCAAGTCCTTCAGCCGCCGTGCCCACCTCGCCGAGCATCAGCGCGCCCACACGGGCAACTACAAGT
TCCGCTGTGCTGGCTGCGCCAAGGGCTTTTCCCGCCACAAATACCTCAAAGATCACCGCTGTCGTCTCGG
CCCCCAAAAGGACAAGGACCTGCAAACCCGGCGGCCCCCCCAGAGGAGGGCAGCCCCCCGCAGTTGCGGC
AGTGGTGGGCGCAAGGTGCTGACCCCCTTGCCTGACCCGCTGGGGCTGGAGGAGCTGAAGGACACAGGGG
CTGGGCTGGTGCCCGAGGCTGTCCCCGGCAAGCCGCCCTTCGCAGAGCCGGACGCGGTGCTGTCCATCGT
TGTGGGTGGTGCGGTGGGCGCGGAAACTGAGCTGGTGGTACCTGGACACGCTGAGGGGCTGGGCTCCAAC
CTGGCTCTGGCGGAGCTGCAGGCCGGGGCCGAGGGCCCATGTGCCATGCTCGCTGTGCCCGTCTACATCC
AGGCCTCCGAGTTGCCAACTTTCTTGTACAAAGTGGTTGATATCGGTAAGCCTATCCCTAACCCTCTCCT
CGGTCTCGATTCTACGTAGTAATGAACTAGTCCGTAACTTGAAAGTATTTCGATTTCTTGGCTTTATATA
TCTTGTGGAAAGGACGATTCCAGGATAGGGGCGCACGCTCC
