>Addgene plasmid #144596 | TFORF3120 | depositor partial sequence | sequence record 285904 | Barcode
TTCCAGGATAGGGGCGCACGCTCC
